>Addgene plasmid #123129 | pET-His-Tre | addgene full sequence | sequence record 238573 | Addgene NGS Result
ATAGGCGCCAGCAACCGCACCTGTGGCGCCGGTGATGCCGGCCACGATGCGTCCGGCGTAGAGGATCGAG
ATCGATCTCGATCCCGCGAAATTAATACGACTCACTATAGGGGAATTGTGAGCGGATAACAATTCCCCTC
TAGAAATAATTTTGTTTAACTTTAAGAAGGAGATATACCATGGCGCATCACCACCACCATCACGGCGGGA
GCAGCAATTTACTGACCCTGCACCATAGTTTGCCTGCATTACCGGCCGATGCAACGAGTGATGAGGTTCG
CAAGAACCTGATGGACGTGTTCAGGGATCGCCCGGCGTTTTCTGAGCATACCTGGGAAATGCTTCTGTCC
GTTTGCCGGTCGTGGGCGGCATGGTGCAAGTTGAATAACCGGAAATGGTTTCCCGCAGAACCTGAAGATG
TTCGCGATTATCTTCTACATCTTCAGGCGCGCGGTCTGGCAGTAAAAACTATCCAGCAACATTTGTGCAG
GCTAAACATGCTTCATCGTCGGTCCGGGCTGCCACGACCAAGTGACAGCAATGCTGTTTCACTGGTTATG
CGGCGGATCCGAAAAGAAAACGTTGATGCCGGTGAACGTACCAAACAGGCTCTAGCGTTCGAACGCACTG
ATTTCGACCAGGTTCGTTCACTCATGGAAAATAGCGATCGCTGCCAGGATATACGTAATCTGGCATTTCT
GGGGGTTGCTTATAACACCCTGTTACGTATAGCCGAAATTGCCAGGATCAGGGTTAAAGATATCTCACGT
ACTGACGGTGGGAGAATGTTAATCCATATTGGCAGAACGAAAACGCTGGTTAGCACCGCAGGTGTAGAGA
AGGCACTTAGCCTGGGGGTAACTAAACTGGTCGAGCGATGGATTTCCGTCTCTGGTGTAGCTGATGATCC
GAATAACTACCTGTTTTGCCGGGTCAGACGTTATGGTGTTGCCGCGCCATCTGCCACCAGCCAGCTATCA
ACTTACGCCCTGCAGCGCATTTTTGAAGCAACTCATCGATTGATTTACGGCGCTAAGGATGACTCTGGTC
AGAGATACCTGGCCTGGTCTGGACACAGTGCCCGTGTCGGAGCCGCGCGAGATATGGCCCGCGCTGGAGT
TTCAATACCGGAGATCATGCAAGCTGGTGGCTGGACCACCGTAAATAGCGTCATGAACTATATCCGTAAC
CTGGATAGTGAAACAGGGGCAATGGTGCGCCTGCTGGAAGATGGCGACTAACTCGAGTCTGGTAAAGAAA
CCGCTGCTGCGAAATTTGAACGCCAGCACATGGACTCGTCTACTAGCGCAGCTTAATTAACCTAGGCTGC
TGCCACCGCTGAGCAATAACTAGCATAACCCCTTGGGGCCTCTAAACGGGTCTTGAGGGGTTTTTTGCTG
AAAGGAGGAACTATATCCGGATTGGCGAATGGG
[124 nt withheld, positions 1434-1557]
C
[91 nt withheld, positions 1559-1649]
A
[49 nt withheld, positions 1651-1699]
CCTTTGACGTTGGAGTCCACGTTCTTT
[37 nt withheld, positions 1727-1763]
ACCCTATCTCGGTCTATTCTTTTGATTTATAAGGGATTTTGCCGATTTCGGCCTATTGGTTAAAAAATGA
GCTGATTTAACAAAAATTTAACGCGAATTTTAACAAAATATTAACGTTTACAATTTCTGGCGGCACGATG
GCATGAGATTATCAAAAAGGATCTTCACCTAGATCCTTTTAAATTAAAAATGAAGTTTTAAATCAATCTA
AAGTATATATGAGTAAACTTGGTCTGACAGTTACCAATGCTTAATCAGTGAGGCACCTATCTCAGCGATC
TGTCTATTTCGTTCATCCATAGTTGCCTGACTCCCCGTCGTGTAGATAACTACGATACGGGAGGGCTTAC
CATCTGGCCCCAGTGCTGCAATGATACCGCGAGACCCACGCTCACCGGCTCCAGATTTATCAGCAATAAA
CCAGCCAGCCGGAAGGGCCGAGCGCAGAAGTGGTCCTGCAACTTTATCCGCCTCCATCCAGTCTATTAAT
TGTTGCCGGGAAGCTAGAGTAAGTAGTTCGCCAGTTAATAGTTTGCGCAACGTTGTTGCCATTGCTACAG
GCATCGTGGTGTCACGCTCGTCGTTTGGTATGGCTTCATTCAGCTCCGGTTCCCAACGATCAAGGCGAGT
TACATGATCCCCCATGTTGTGCAAAAAAGCGGTTAGCTCCTTCGGTCCTCCGATCGTTGTCAGAAGTAAG
TTGGCCGCAGTGTTATCACTCATGGTTATGGCAGCACTGCATAATTCTCTTACTGTCATGCCATCCGTAA
GATGCTTTTCTGTGACTGGTGAGTACTCAACCAAGTCATTCTGAGAATAGTGTATGCGGCGACCGAGTTG
CTCTTGCCCGGCGTCAATACGGGATAATACCGCGCCACATAGCAGAACTTTAAAAGTGCTCATCATTGGA
AAACGTTCTTCGGGGCGAAAACTCTCAAGGATCTTACCGCTGTTGAGATCCAGTTCGATGTAACCCACTC
GTGCACCCAACTGATCTTCAGCATCTTTTACTTTCACCAGCGTTTCTGGGTGAGCAAAAACAGGAAGGCA
AAATGCCGCAAAAAAGGGAATAAGGGCGACACGGAAATGTTGAATACTCATACTCTTCCTTTTTCAATCA
TGATTGAAGCATTTATCAGGGTTATTGTCTCATGAGCGGATACATATTTGAATGTATTTAGAAAAATAAA
CAAATAGGTCATGACCAAAATCCCTTAACGTGAGTTTTCGTTCCACTGAGCGTCAGACCCCGTAGAAAAG
ATCAAAGGATCTTCTTGAGATCCTTTTTTTCTGCGCGTAATCTGCTGCTTGCAAACAAAAAAACCACCGC
TACCAGCGGTGGTTTGTTTGCCGGATCAAGAGCTACCAACTCTTTTTCCGAAGGTAACTGGCTTCAGCAG
AGCGCAGATACCAAATACTGTCCTTCTAGTGTAGCCGTAGTTAGGCCACCACTTCAAGAACTCTGTAGCA
CCGCCTACATACCTCGCTCTGCTAATCCTGTTACCAGTGGCTGCTGCCAGTGGCGATAAGTCGTGTCTTA
CCGGGTTGGACTCAAGACGATAGTTACCGGATAAGGCGCAGCGGTCGGGCTGAACGGGGGGTTCGTGCAC
ACAGCCCAGCTTGGAGCGAACGACCTACACCGAACTGAGATACCTACAGCGTGAGCTATGAGAAAGCGCC
ACGCTTCCCGAAGGGAGAAAGGCGGACAGGTATCCGGTAAGCGGCAGGGTCGGAACAGGAGAGCGCACGA
GGGAGCTTCCAGGGGGAAACGCCTGGTATCTTTATAGTCCTGTCGGGTTTCGCCACCTCTGACTTGAGCG
TCGATTTTTGTGATGCTCGTCAGGGGGGCGGAGCCTATGGAAAAACGCCAGCAACGCGGCCTTTTTACGG
TTCCTGGCCTTTTGCTGGCCTTTTGCTCACATGTTCTTTCCTGCGTTATCCCCTGATTCTGTGGATAACC
GTATTACCGCCTTTGAGTGAGCTGATACCGCTCGCCGCAGCCGAACGACCGAGCGCAGCGAGTCAGTGAG
CGAGGAAGCGGAAGAGCGCCTGATGCGGTATTTTCTCCTTACGCATCTGTGCGGTATTTCACACCGCAAT
GGTGCACTCTCAGTACAATCTGCTCTGATGCCGCATAGTTAAGCCAGTATACACTCAGCTATCGCTACGT
GACTGGGTCATGGCTGCGCCCCGACACCCGCCAACACCCGCTGACGCGCCCTGACGGGCTTGTCTGCTCC
CGGCATCCGCTTACAGACAAGCTGTGACCGTCTCCGGGAGCTGCATGTGTCAGAGGTTTTCACCGTCATC
ACCGAAACGCGCGAGGCAGCTGCGGTAAAGCTCATCAGCGTGGTCGTGAAGCGATTCACAGATGTCTGCC
TGTTCATCCGCGTCCAGCTCGTTGAGTTTCTCCAGAAGCGTTAATGTCTGGCTTCTGATAAAGCGGGCCA
TGTTAAGGGCGGTTTTTTCCTGTTTGGTCACTGATGCCTCCGTGTAAGGGGGATTTCTGTTCATGGGGGT
AATGATACCGATGAAACGAGAGAGGATGCTCACGATACGGGTTACTGATGATGAACATGCCCGGTTACTG
GAACGTTGTGAGGGTAAACAACTGGCGGTATGGATGCGGCGGGACCAGAGAAAAATCACTCAGGGTCAAT
GCCAGCGCTTCGTTAATACAGATGTAGGTGTTCCACAGGGTAGCCAGCAGCATCCTGCGATGCAGATCCG
GAACATAATGGTGCAGGGCGCTGACTTCCGCGTTTCCAGACTTTACGAAACACGGAAACCGAAGACCATT
CATGTTGTTGCTCAGGTCGCAGACGTTTTGCAGCAGCAGTCGCTTCACGTTCGCTCGCGTATCGGTGATT
CATTCTGCTAACCAGTAAGGCAACCCCGCCAGCCTAGCCGGGTCCTCAACGACAGGAGCACGATCATGCT
AGTCATGCCCCGCGCCCACCGGAAGGAGCTGACTGGGTTGAAGGCTCTCAAGGGCATCGGTCGAGATCCC
GGTGCCTAATGAGTGAGCTAACTTACATTAATTGCGTTGCGCTCACTGCCCGCTTTCCAGTCGGGAAACC
TGTCGTGCCAGCTGCATTAATGAATCGGCCAACGCGCGGGGAGAGGCGGTTTGCGTATTGGGCGCCAGGG
TGGTTTTTCTTTTCACCAGTGAGACGGGCAACAGCTGATTGCCCTTCACCGCCTGGCCCTGAGAGAGTTG
CAGCAAGCGGTCCACGCTGGTTTGCCCCAGCAGGCGAAAATCCTGTTTGATGGTGGTTAACGGCGGGATA
TAACATGAGCTGTCTTCGGTATCGTCGTATCCAACTACCGAGATGTCCGCACCAACGCGCAGCCCGGACT
CGGTAATGGCGCGCATTGCGCCCAGCGCCATCTGATCGTTGGCAACCAGCATCGCAGTGGGAACGATGCC
CTCATTCAGCATTTGCATGGTTTGTTGAAAACCGGACATGGCACTCCAGTCGCCTTCCCGTTCCGCTATC
GGCTGAATTTGATTGCGAGTGAGATATTTATGCCAGCCAGCCAGACGCAGACGCGCCGAGACAGAACTTA
ATGGGCCCGCTAACAGCGCGATTTGCTGGTGACCCAATGCGACCAGATGCTCCACGCCCAGTCGCGTACC
GTCTTCATGGGAGAAAATAATACTGTTGATGGGTGTCTGGTCAGAGACATCAAGAAATAACGCCGGAACA
TTAGTGCAGGCAGCTTCCACAGCAATGGCATCCTGGTCATCCAGCGGATAGTTAATGATCAGCCCACTGA
CGCGTTGCGCGAGAAGATTGTGCACCGCCGCTTTACAGGCTTCGACGCCGCTTCGTTCTACCATCGACAC
CACCACGCTGGCACCCAGTTGATCGGCGCGAGATTTAATCGCCGCGACAATTTGCGACGGCGCGTGCAGG
GCCAGACTGGAGGTGGCAACGCCAATCAGCAACGACTGTTTGCCCGCCAGTTGTTGTGCCACGCGGTTGG
GAATGTAATTCAGCTCCGCCATCGCCGCTTCCACTTTTTCCCGCGTTTTCGCAGAAACGTGGCTGGCCTG
GTTCACCACGCGGGAAACGGTCTGATAAGAGACACCGGCATACTCTGCGACATCGTATAACGTTACTGGT
TTCACATTCACCACCCTGAATTGACTCTCTTCCGGGCGCTATCATGCCATACCGCGAAAGGTTTTGCGCC
ATTCGATGGTGTCCGGGATCTCGACGCTCTCCCTTATGCGACTCCTGCATTAGGAAGCAGCCCAGTAGTA
GGTTGAGGCCGTTGAGCACCGCCGCCGCAAGGAATGGTGCATGCAAGGAGATGGCGCCCAACAGTCCCCC
GGCCACGGGGCCTGCCACCATACCCACGCCGAAACAAGCGCTCATGAGCCCGAAGTGGCGAGCCCGATCT
TCCACATCGGTGATGTCGGCGAT
Features (pLannotate 1.2.2; 19 found; start..end, strand, type, name):
     93..111     +  promoter       T7 promoter: promoter for bacteriophage T7 RNA polymerase
    112..136     +  protein_bind   lac operator: The lac repressor binds to the lac operator to inhibit transcription in E. coli. This inhibition can be relieved by adding lactose or isopropyl-β-D-thiogalactopyranoside (IPTG). lac repressor encoded by lacI
    151..173     +  RBS            RBS: efficient ribosome binding site from bacteriophage T7 gene 10 (Olins and Rangwala, 1989)
    215..1237    +  CDS            Cre: site-specific recombinase Cre is a site-specific recombinase from bacteriophage P1. Recombination occurs at loxP sequences.
   1254..1295    +  CDS            S-Tag (fragment): affinity and epitope tag derived from pancreatic ribonuclease A
   1325..1342    +  CDS            SET1 (fragment): solubility-enhancement tag derived from T7 phage gene 10B
   1350..1397    +  terminator     T7 terminator: transcription terminator for bacteriophage T7 RNA polymerase
   1434..1889    +  rep_origin     f1 ori (sequence partly withheld): f1 bacteriophage origin of replication; arrow indicates direction of (+) strand synthesis
   2004..2864    -  CDS            AmpR: β-lactamase; bla; confers resistance to ampicillin, carbenicillin, and related antibiotics
   2865..2957    -  promoter       AmpR promoter: bla
   3038..3626    +  rep_origin     ori: high-copy-number ColE1/pMB1/pBR322/pUC origin of replication
   3812..3951    -  misc_feature   bom: basis of mobility region from pBR322
   4053..4244    -  CDS            rop: Rop protein, which maintains plasmids at low copy number; rop
   4261..4641    +  CDS            YPB1_ECOLX: Protein predicted: Swiss-Prot protein existence level 4. From Escherichia coli.
   4703..4767    -  CDS            TcR (fragment): tetracycline efflux protein; tet; confers resistance to tetracycline
   4782..4803    -  protein_bind   CAP binding site: CAP binding activates transcription in the presence of cAMP. E. coli catabolite activator protein
   4816..5898    -  CDS            lacI: lac repressor; lacI; The lac repressor binds to the lac operator to inhibit transcription in E. coli. This inhibition can be relieved by adding lactose or isopropyl-β-D-thiogalactopyranoside (IPTG).
   5899..5976    -  promoter       lacI promoter: lacI
   5984..67      -  CDS            TcR (fragment) (across the origin): tetracycline efflux protein; tet; confers resistance to tetracycline
