[The description below was written by a language model from this plasmid's Addgene catalogue record and pLannotate feature annotations shown in this document.]
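Description:
pET-His-Tre is a bacterial expression plasmid of about 6.2 kb, built on a pET backbone, for producing Tre recombinase in E. coli with an N-terminal 6xHis tag. It is propagated through a ColE1/pBR322-type origin and selected with ampicillin via the β-lactamase gene and its native promoter. The catalogue lists it as high copy, although the feature table also shows the pBR322 bom region and the rop gene, which normally moderates copy number. An f1 origin is present as well, along with short remnant fragments of the tetracycline resistance gene that are backbone leftovers rather than a functional marker.

The expression cassette follows the standard pET layout. A T7 promoter is followed by a lac operator and the strong ribosome binding site from T7 gene 10, then the roughly 1 kb recombinase coding sequence, and finally a T7 terminator. The plasmid carries lacI under its own promoter, so transcription is repressed until it is induced with IPTG in a host that supplies T7 RNA polymerase. The automated annotation labels the open reading frame as Cre. This is expected, because Tre is an engineered variant of Cre with altered target-site specificity and the annotation tool matches it to the parental protein. The His tag is not separately annotated, but there is room for it between the ribosome binding site and the start of the annotated coding region. Short S-tag and SET1 fragments lie downstream of the coding sequence, and the record does not indicate whether they are translated.

The tag allows purification by metal-affinity chromatography. The associated publication concerns specificity profiling and off-target prediction for site-specific DNA recombinases, which suggests the purified Tre protein was made for that work.
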