Addgene plasmid #123129: pET-His-Tre
Purpose: Bacterial expression plasmid for Tre with an N-terminal His-tag.
Depositing lab: David Liu. Depositing organization: Broad Institute. Publication: High-resolution specificity profiling and off-target prediction for site-specific DNA recombinases. Bessen JL, Afeyan LK, Dancik V, Koblan LW, Thompson DB, Leichner C, Clemons PA, Liu DR. Nat Commun. 2019 Apr 26;10(1):1937. doi: 10.1038/s41467-019-09987-0. PubMed 31028261.
Backbone
  Vector backbone: pET
  Backbone size w/o insert (bp): 5100
  Total vector size (bp): 6200
  Vector type: Bacterial Expression
Growth in bacteria
  Bacterial resistance: Ampicillin, 100 μg/mL
  Growth temperature: 37°C
  Growth strain: DH5alpha
  Copy number: High Copy
Gene/Insert
  Gene/Insert name: Tre recombinase
  Insert size (bp): 1032
  Promoter: T7
  Tag / fusion protein: 6x His tag (N terminal on insert)
  Cloning method: Unknown
  Sequencing primers: 5′ GAAACAAGCGCTCATGAGCCCGAA; 3′ GTCCCATTCGCCAATCCGGATATAG
Terms and licenses: Academic/Nonprofit Terms; Industry Terms: Not Available to Industry
How to cite: pET-His-Tre was a gift from David Liu (Addgene plasmid # 123129 ; http://n2t.net/addgene:123129 ; RRID:Addgene_123129)
